>Addgene plasmid #215556 | LAMTOR1-APEX2 | addgene full sequence | sequence record 432516 | Addgene NGS Result
TTGTAACCATTATAAGCTGCAATAAACAAGTTAAGTCGATAAACTGGATCTCTGCTGTCCCTGTAATAAA
CCCGAAAATTTTGAATTTTTGTAATTTGTTTTTGTAATTCTTTAGTTTGTATGTCTGTTGCTATTATGTC
TACTATTCTTTCCCCTGCACTGTACCCCCCAATCCCCCCTTTTCTTTTAAAGGCGATACCGTCGAGATCC
GTTCACTAATCGAATGGATCTGTCTCTGTCTCTCTCTCCACCTTCTTCTTCTATTCCTTCGGGCCTGTCG
GGTCCCCTCGGGGTTGGGAGGTGGGTCTGAAACGATAATGGTGAATATCCCTGCCTAACTCTATTCACTA
TAGAAAGTACAGCAAAAACTATTCTTAAACCTACCAAGCCTCCTACTATCATTATGAATAATTTTATATA
CCACAGCCAATTTGTTATGTTAAACCAATTCCACAAACTTGCCCATTTATCTAATTCCAATAATTCTTGT
TCATTCTTTTCTTGCTGGTTTTGCGATTCTTCAATTAAGGAGTGTATTAAGCTTGTGTAATTGTTAATTT
CTCTGTCCCACTCCATCCAGGTCGTGTGATTCCAAATCTGTTCCAGAGATTTATTACTCCAACTAGCATT
CCAAGGCACAGCAGTGGTGCAAATGAGTTTTCCAGAGCAACCCCAAATCCCCAGGAGCTGTTGATCCTTT
AGGTATCTTTCCACAGCCAGGATTCTTGCCTGGAGCTGCTTGATGCCCCAGACTGTGAGTTGCAACAGAT
GCTGTTGCGCCTCAATAGCCCTCAGCAAATTGTTCTGCTGCTGCACTATACCAGACAATAATTGTCTGGC
CTGTACCGTCAGCGTCATTGACGCTGCGCCCATAGTGCTTCCTGCTGCTCCCAAGAACCCAAGGAACAAA
GCTCCTATTCCCACTGCTCTTTTTTCTCTCTGCACCACTCTTCTCTTTGCCTTGGTGGGTGCTACTCCTA
ATGGTTCAATTTTTACTACTTTATATTTATATAATTCACTTCTCCAATTGTCCCTCATATCTCCTCCTCC
AGGTCTGAAGATCAGCGGCCGGCCGCTTGCTGTGCGGTGGTCTTACTTTTGTTTTGCTCTTCCTCTATCT
TGTCTAAAGCTTCCTTGGTGTCTTTTATCTCTATCCTTTGATGCACACAATAGAGGGTTGCTACTGTATT
ATATAATGATCTAAGTTCTTCTGATCCTGTCTGAAGGGATGGTTGTAGCTGTCCCAGTATTTGTCTACAG
CCTTCTGATGTTTCTAACAGGCCAGGATTAACTGCGAATCGTTCTAGCTCCCTGCTTGCCCATACTATAT
GTTTTAATTTATATTTTTTCTTTCCCCCTGGCCTTAACCGAATTTTTTCCCATCGCGATCTAATTCTCCC
CCGCTTAATACTGACGCTCTCGCACCCATCTCTCTCCTTCTAGCCTCCGCTAGTCAAAATTTTTGGCGTA
CTCACCAGTCGCCGCCCCTCGCCTCTTGCCGTGCGCGCTTCAGCAAGCCGAGTCCTGCGTCGAGAGAGCT
CCTCTGGTTTCCCTTTCGCTTTCAAGTCCCTGTTCGGGCGCCACTGCTAGAGATTTTCCACACTGACTAA
AAGGGTCTGAGGGATCTCTAGTTACCAGAGTCACACAACAGACGGGCACACACTACTTGAAGCACTCAAG
GCAAGCTTTATTGAGGCTTAAGCAGTGGGTTCCCTAGTTAGCCAGAGAGCTCCCAGGCTCAGATCTGGTC
TAACCAGAGAGACCCAGTACAGGCAAAAAGCAGCTGCTTATATGCAGGATCTGAGGGCTCGCCACTCCCC
AGTCCCGCCCAGGCCACGCCTCCCTGGAAAGTCCCCAGCGGAAAGTCCCTTGTAGCAAGCTCGATATCAG
CAGTTCTTGAAGTACTCCGGATGCAGCTCTCGGGCCACGTGATGAAATGCTAGGCGGCTGTCAAACCTCC
ACTCTAACACTTCTCTCTCCGGGTCATCCATCCCATGCAGGCTCACAGGGTGTAACAAGCTGGTGTTCTC
TCCTTTATTGGCCTCTTCTACCTTATCTGGCTCAACTGGTACTAGCTTGTAGCACCATCCAAAGGTCAGT
GGATATCTGACCCCTGGCCCTGGTGTGTAGTTCTGCTAATCAGGGAAGTAGCCTTGTGTGTGGTAGATCC
ACAGATCAAGGATATCTTGTCTTCTTTGGGAGTGAATTAGCCCTTCCAACTACTAAGTTTGTAGTACATA
TTTAACAAATACAATTTCTTTAAAATGAAAATAATTCAGAGGAATCACAGGTTTAGAGTAAATGAAACCA
CAGGTAATTGGCAGTGGTAATAGGGTATGGGGTGGGAAGTTTGGGATGATTTTGGTTAGCTTGAGTTATC
CAGTTGATCCAGACATGATAAGATACATTGATGAGTTTGGACAAACCACAACTAGAATGCAGTGAAAAAA
ATGCTTTATTTGTGAAATTTGTGATGCTATTGCTTTATTTGTAACCATTATAAGCTGCAATAAACAAGTT
GATCTCCCGATCCGTCGACGTCAGGTGGCACTTTTCGGGGAAATGTGCGCGGAACCCCTATTTGTTTATT
TTTCTAAATACATTCAAATATGTATCCGCTCATGAGACAATAACCCTGATAAATGCTTCAATAATATTGA
AAAAGGAAGAGTATGAGTATTCAACATTTCCGTGTCGCCCTTATTCCCTTTTTTGCGGCATTTTGCCTTC
CTGTTTTTGCTCACCCAGAAACGCTGGTGAAAGTAAAAGATGCTGAAGATCAGTTGGGTGCACGAGTGGG
TTACATCGAACTGGATCTCAACAGCGGTAAGATCCTTGAGAGTTTTCGCCCCGAAGAACGTTTTCCAATG
ATGAGCACTTTTAAAGTTCTGCTATGTGGCGCGGTATTATCCCGTATTGACGCCGGGCAAGAGCAACTCG
GTCGCCGCATACACTATTCTCAGAATGACTTGGTTGAGTACTCACCAGTCACAGAAAAGCATCTTACGGA
TGGCATGACAGTAAGAGAATTATGCAGTGCTGCCATAACCATGAGTGATAACACTGCGGCCAACTTACTT
CTGACAACGATCGGAGGACCGAAGGAGCTAACCGCTTTTTTGCACAACATGGGGGATCATGTAACTCGCC
TTGATCGTTGGGAACCGGAGCTGAATGAAGCCATACCAAACGACGAGCGTGACACCACGATGCCTGTAGC
AATGGCAACAACGTTGCGCAAACTATTAACTGGCGAACTACTTACTCTAGCTTCCCGGCAACAATTAATA
GACTGGATGGAGGCGGATAAAGTTGCAGGACCACTTCTGCGCTCGGCCCTTCCGGCTGGCTGGTTTATTG
CTGATAAATCTGGAGCCGGTGAGCGTGGGTCTCGCGGTATCATTGCAGCACTGGGGCCAGATGGTAAGCC
CTCCCGTATCGTAGTTATCTACACGACGGGGAGTCAGGCAACTATGGATGAACGAAATAGACAGATCGCT
GAGATAGGTGCCTCACTGATTAAGCATTGGTAACTGTCAGACCAAGTTTACTCATATATACTTTAGATTG
ATTTAAAACTTCATTTTTAATTTAAAAGGATCTAGGTGAAGATCCTTTTTGATAATCTCATGACCAAAAT
CCCTTAACGTGAGTTTTCGTTCCACTGAGCGTCAGACCCCGTAGAAAAGATCAAAGGATCTTCTTGAGAT
CCTTTTTTTCTGCGCGTAATCTGCTGCTTGCAAACAAAAAAACCACCGCTACCAGCGGTGGTTTGTTTGC
CGGATCAAGAGCTACCAACTCTTTTTCCGAAGGTAACTGGCTTCAGCAGAGCGCAGATACCAAATACTGT
TCTTCTAGTGTAGCCGTAGTTAGGCCACCACTTCAAGAACTCTGTAGCACCGCCTACATACCTCGCTCTG
CTAATCCTGTTACCAGTGGCTGCTGCCAGTGGCGATAAGTCGTGTCTTACCGGGTTGGACTCAAGACGAT
AGTTACCGGATAAGGCGCAGCGGTCGGGCTGAACGGGGGGTTCGTGCACACAGCCCAGCTTGGAGCGAAC
GACCTACACCGAACTGAGATACCTACAGCGTGAGCTATGAGAAAGCGCCACGCTTCCCGAAGGGAGAAAG
GCGGACAGGTATCCGGTAAGCGGCAGGGTCGGAACAGGAGAGCGCACGAGGGAGCTTCCAGGGGGAAACG
CCTGGTATCTTTATAGTCCTGTCGGGTTTCGCCACCTCTGACTTGAGCGTCGATTTTTGTGATGCTCGTC
AGGGGGGCGGAGCCTATGGAAAAACGCCAGCAACGCGGCCTTTTTACGGTTCCTGGCCTTTTGCTGGCCT
TTTGCTCACATGTTCTTTCCTGCGTTATCCCCTGATTCTGTGGATAACCGTATTACCGCCTTTGAGTGAG
CTGATACCGCTCGCCGCAGCCGAACGACCGAGCGCAGCGAGTCAGTGAGCGAGGAAGCGGAAGAGCGCCC
AATACGCAAACCGCCTCTCCCCGCGCGTTGGCCGATTCATTAATGCAGCTGGCACGACAGGTTTCCCGAC
TGGAAAGCGGGCAGTGAGCGCAACGCAATTAATGTGAGTTAGCTCACTCATTAGGCACCCCAGGCTTTAC
ACTTTATGCTTCCGGCTCGTATGTTGTGTGGAATTGTGAGCGGATAACAATTTCACACAGGAAACAGCTA
TGACCATGATTACGCCAAGCTCTAGCTAGAGGTCGACGGTAAACGCTAGCAATGTCAAGGCCTCTCACTC
TCTGATATTCATTTCTTTGCAAGTTATAAATACTGAATAATAAGATGACATGAACTACTACTGCTAGAGA
TTTTCCACACTGACTAAAAGGGTCTGAGGGATCTCTAGTTACCAGAGTCACACAACAGACGGGCACACAC
TACTTGAAGCACTCAAGGCAAGCTTTATTGAGGCTTAAGCAGTGGGTTCCCTAGTTAGCCAGAGAGCTCC
CAGGCTCAGATCTGGTCTAACCAGAGAGACCCAGTACAGGCAAAAAGCAGCTGCTTATATGCAGGATCTG
AGGGCTCGCCACTCCCCAGTCCCGCCCAGGCCACGCCTCCCTGGAAAGTCCCCAGCGGAAAGTCCCTTGT
AGCAAGCTCGATATCAGCAGTTCTTGAAGTACTCCGGATGCAGCTCTCGGGCCACGTGATGAAATGCTAG
GCGGCTGTCAAACCTCCACTCTAACACTTCTCTCTCCGGGTCATCCATCCCATGCAGGCTCACAGGGTGT
AACAAGCTGGTGTTCTCTCCTTTATTGGCCTCTTCTACCTTATCTGGCTCAACTGGTACTAGCTTGTAGC
ACCATCCAAAGGTCAGTGGATATCTGACCCCTGGCCCTGGTGTGTAGTTCTGCTAATCAGGGAAGTAGCC
TTGTGTGTGGTAGATCCACAGATCAAGGATATCTTGTCTTCGTTGGGAGTGAATTAGCCCTTCCAGTCCC
CTCTTTTCTTTTAAAAAGTGGCTAAGATCTACAGCTGCCTTGTAAGTCATTGGTCTTAAAGGTACCTGAG
GTGTGACTGGAAAACCCACCTCCTCCTCCTCTTGTGCTTCTAGCCAGGCACAATCAGCATTGGTAGCTGC
TGTATTGCTACTTGTGATTGCTCCATGTTTTTCTAGGTCTCGACTGCAGAATTAATTCCAGGCGGGGAGG
CGGCCCAAAGGGAGATCCGACTCGTCTGAGGGCGAAGGCGAAGACGCGGAAGAGGCCGCAGAGCCGGCAG
CAGGCCGCGGGAAGGAAGGTCCGCTGGATTGAGGGCCGAAGGGACGTAGCAGAAGGACGTCCCGCGCAGA
ATCCAGGTGGCAACACAGGCGAGCAGCCATGGAAAGGACGTCAGCTTCCCCGACAACACCACGGAATTGT
CAGTGCCCAACAGCCGAGCCCCTGTCCAGCAGCGGGCAAGGCAGGCGGCGATGAGTTCCGCCGTGGCAAT
AGGGAGGGGGAAAGCGAAAGTCCCGGAAAGGAGCTGACAGGTGGTGGCAATGCCCCAACCAGTGGGGGTT
GCGTCAGCAAACACAGTGCACACCACGCCACGTTGCCTGACAACGGGCCACAACTCCTCATAAAGAGACA
GCAACCAGGATTTATACAAGGAGGAGAAAATGAAAGCCATACGGGAAGCAATAGCATGATACAAAGGCAT
TAAAGCAGCGTATCCACATAGCGTAAAAGGAGCAACATAGTTAAGAATACCAGTCAATCTTTCACAAATT
TTGTAATCCAGAGGTTGATTGTTCCAGACGCGTTCAGGCACCGGGCTTGCGGGTCATGCACCAGGTGCGC
GGTCCTTCGGGCACCTCGACGTCGGCGGTGACGGTGAAGCCGAGCCGCTCGTAGAAGGGGAGGTTGCGGG
GCGCGGAGGTCTCCAGGAAGGCGGGCACCCCGGCGCGCTCGGCCGCCTCCACTCCGGGGAGCACGACGGC
GCTGCCCAGACCCTTGCCCTGGTGGTCGGGCGAGACGCCGACGGTGGCCAGGAACCACGCGGGCTCCTTG
GGCCGGTGCGGCGCCAGGAGGCCTTCCATCTGTTGCTGCGCGGCCAGCCGGGAACCGCTCAACTCGGCCA
TGCGCGGGCCGATCTCGGCGAACACCGCCCCCGCTTCGACGCTCTCCGGCGTGGTCCAGACCGCCACCGC
GGCGCCGTCGTCCGCGACCCACACCTTGCCGATGTCGAGCCCGACGCGCGTGAGGAAGAGTTCTTGCAGC
TCGGTGACCCGCTCGATGTGGCGGTCCGGGTCGACGGTGTGGCGCGTGGCGGGGTAGTCGGCGAACGCGG
CGGCGAGGGTGCGTACGGCCCGGGGGACGTCGTCGCGGGTGGCGAGGCGCACCGTGGGCTTGTACTCGGT
CATGGTCGCGTTTTGCAAAAGCCTAGGCCTCCAAAAAAGCCTCCTCACTACTTCTGGAATAGCTCAGAGG
CCGAGGCGGCCTCGGCCTCTGCATAAATAAAAAAAATTAGTCAGCCATGGGGCGGAGAATGGGCGGAACT
GGGCGGAGTTAGGGGCGGGATGGGCGGAGTTAGGGGCGGGACTATGGTTGCTGACTAATTGAGATGCATG
CTTTGCATACTTCTGCCTGCTGGGGAGCCTGGGGACTTTCCACACCTGGTTGCTGACTAATTGAGATGCA
TGCTTTGCATACTTCTGCCTGCTGGGGAGCCTGGGGACTTTCCACACCCTAACTGACACACATTCGCGCG
TTTACCCGGGGAGCATGTCAAGGTCAAAATCGTCAAGAGCGTCAGCAGGCAGCATATCAAGGTCAAAGTC
GTCAAGGGCATCGGCTGGGAGCATGTCTAAGTCAAAATCGTCAAGGGCGTCGGTCGGCCCGCCGCTTTCG
CACTTTAGCTGTTTCTCCAGGCCACATATGATTAGTTCCAGGCCGAAAAGGAAGGCAGGTTCGGCTCCCT
GCCGGTCGAACAGCTCAATTGCTTGTTTCAGAAGTGGGGGCATAGAATCGGTGGTAGGTGTCTCTCTTTC
CTCTTTTGCTACTTGATGCTCCTGTTCCTCCAATACGCAGCCCAGTGTAAAGTGGCCCACGGCGGACAGA
GCGTACAGTGCGTTCTCCAGGGAGAAGCCTTGCTGACACAGGAACGCGAGCTGATTTTCCAGGGTTTCGT
ACTGTTTCTCTGTTGGGCGGGTGCCGAGATGCACTTTAGCCCCGTCGCGATGTGAGAGGAGAGCACAGCG
GTATGACTTGGCGTTGTTCCGCAGAAAGTCTTGCCATGACTCGCCTTCCAGGGGGCAGGAGTGGGTATGA
TGCCTGTCCAGCATCTCGATTGGCAGGGCATCGAGCAGGGCCCGCTTGTTCTTCACGTGCCAGTACAGGG
TAGGCTGCTCAACTCCCAGCTTTTGAGCGAGTTTCCTTGTCGTCAGGCCTTCGATACCGACTCCATTGAG
TAATTCCAGAGCAGAGTTTATGACTTTGCTCTTGTCCAGTCTAGACATGGTAATTCGATGATCCCCCTGG
GGAGAGAGGTCGGTGATTCGGTCAACGAGGGAGCCGACTGCCGACGTGCGCTCCGGAGGCTTGCAGAATG
CGGAACACCGCGCGGGCAGGAACAGGGCCCACACTACCGCCCCACACCCCGCCTCCCGCACCGCCCCTTC
CCGGCCGCTGCTCTCGGCGCGCCCTGCTGAGCAGCCGCTATTGGCCACAGCCCATCGCGGTCGGCGCGCT
GCCATTGCTCCCTGGCGCTGTCCGTCTGCGAGGGTACTAGTGAGACGTGCGGCTTCCGTTTGTCACGTCC
GGCACGCCGCGAACCGCAAGGAACCTTCCCGACTTAGGGGCGGAGCAGGAAGCGTCGCCGGGGGGCCCAC
AAGGGTAGCGGCGAAGATCCGGGTGACGCTGCGAACGGACGTGAAGAATGTGCGAGACCCAGGGTCGGCG
CCGCTGCGTTTCCCGGAACCACGCCCAGAGCAGCCGCGTCCCTGCGCAAACCCAGGGCTGCCTTGGAAAA
GGCGCAACCCCAACCCCGTGGAATTATCACCTCGAGTTTACTCCCTATCAGTGATAGAGAACGTATGAAG
AGTTTACTCCCTATCAGTGATAGAGAACGTATGCAGACTTTACTCCCTATCAGTGATAGAGAACGTATAA
GGAGTTTACTCCCTATCAGTGATAGAGAACGTATGACCAGTTTACTCCCTATCAGTGATAGAGAACGTAT
CTACAGTTTACTCCCTATCAGTGATAGAGAACGTATATCCAGTTTACTCCCTATCAGTGATAGAGAACGT
ATAAGCTTTGCTTATGTAAACCAGGGCGCCTATAAAAGAGTGCTGATTTTTTGAGTAAACTTCAATTCCA
CAACACTTTTGTCTTATACCAACTTTCCGTACCACTTCCTACCCTCGTAAAGAATTCGCCACCATGGGGT
GCTGCTACAGCAGCGAGAACGAGGACTCGGACCAGGACCGAGAGGAGCGGAAGCTGCTGCTGGACCCTAG
CAGCCCCCCTACCAAAGCTCTCAATGGAGCCGAGCCCAACTACCCTGGTGGATCTGGAGGTTCTGGTGGA
ATGGTGAGCAAGGGCGAGGAGCTGTTCACCGGGGTGGTGCCCATCCTGGTCGAGCTGGACGGCGACGTAA
ACGGCCACAAGTTCAGCGTGTCCGGCGAGGGCGAGGGCGATGCCACCTACGGCAAGCTGACCCTGAAGTT
CATCTGCACCACCGGCAAGCTGCCCGTGCCCTGGCCCACCCTCGTGACCACCCTGACCTACGGCGTGCAG
TGCTTCAGCCGCTACCCCGACCACATGAAGCAGCACGACTTCTTCAAGTCCGCCATGCCCGAAGGCTACG
TCCAGGAGCGCACCATCTTCTTCAAGGACGACGGCAACTACAAGACCCGCGCCGAGGTGAAGTTCGAGGG
CGACACCCTGGTGAACCGCATCGAGCTGAAGGGCATCGACTTCAAGGAGGACGGCAACATCCTGGGGCAC
AAGCTGGAGTACAACTACAACAGCCACAACGTCTATATCATGGCCGACAAGCAGAAGAACGGCATCAAGG
TGAACTTCAAGATCCGCCACAACATCGAGGACGGCAGCGTGCAGCTCGCCGACCACTACCAGCAGAACAC
CCCCATCGGCGACGGCCCCGTGCTGCTGCCCGACAACCACTACCTGAGCACCCAGTCCGCCCTGAGCAAA
GACCCCAACGAGAAGCGCGATCACATGGTCCTGCTGGAGTTCGTGACCGCCGCCGGGATCACTCTCGGCA
TGGACGAGCTGTACAAGTCCGGAGCGGCCGCCACCATGGACTACAAGGATGACGACGATAAGGGAAAGTC
TTACCCAACTGTGAGTGCTGATTACCAGGACGCCGTTGAGAAGGCGAAGAAGAAGCTCAGAGGCTTCATC
GCTGAGAAGAGATGCGCTCCTCTAATGCTCCGTTTGGCATTCCACTCTGCTGGAACCTTTGACAAGGGCA
CGAAGACCGGTGGACCCTTCGGAACCATCAAGCACCCTGCCGAACTGGCTCACAGCGCTAACAACGGTCT
TGACATCGCTGTTAGGCTTTTGGAGCCACTCAAGGCGGAGTTCCCTATTTTGAGCTACGCCGATTTCTAC
CAGTTGGCTGGCGTTGTTGCCGTTGAGGTCACGGGTGGACCTAAGGTTCCATTCCACCCTGGAAGAGAGG
ACAAGCCTGAGCCACCACCAGAGGGTCGCTTGCCCGATCCCACTAAGGGTTCTGACCATTTGAGAGATGT
GTTTGGCAAAGCTATGGGGCTTACTGACCAAGATATCGTTGCTCTATCTGGGGGTCACACTATTGGAGCT
GCACACAAGGAGCGTTCTGGATTTGAGGGTCCCTGGACCTCTAATCCTCTTATTTTCGACAACTCATACT
TCACGGAGTTGTTGAGTGGTGAGAAGGAAGGTCTCCTTCAGCTACCTTCTGACAAGGCTCTTTTGTCTGA
CCCTGTATTCCGCCCTCTCGTTGACAAATATGCAGCGGACGAAGATGCCTTCTTTGCTGATTACGCTGAG
GCTCACCAAAAGCTTTCCGAGCTTGGGTTTGCTGATGCCCTGCAGCTGCCTCCCCTGGAGCGCCTGACCC
TGGACTAAGGATCCAGACCACCTCCCCTGCGAGCTAAGCTGGACAGCCAATGACGGGTAAGAGAGTGACA
TTTTTCACTAACCTAAGACAGGAGGGCCGTCAGAGCTACTGCCTAATCCAAAGACGGGTAAAAGTGATAA
AAATGTATCACTCCAACCTAAGACAGGCGCAGCTTCCGAGGGATTTGAGATCCAGACATGATAAGATACA
TTGATGAGTTTGGACAAACCAAAACTAGAATGCAGTGAAAAAAATGCCTTATTTGTGAAATTTGTGATGC
TATTGCCTTAT
Features (pLannotate 1.2.2; 29 found; start..end, strand, type, name):
     76..191     -  misc_feature   cPPT/CTS: central polypurine tract and central termination sequence of HIV-1 (lacking the first T)
    206..306     -  CDS            Rev (fragment): human immunodeficiency virus 1 (HIV-1) Rev protein; rev; enhances nuclear export of unspliced and incompletely spliced viral mRNAs
    683..916     -  misc_feature   RRE: The Rev response element (RRE) of HIV-1 allows for Rev-dependent mRNA export from the nucleus to the cytoplasm.
   1091..1429    -  CDS            HIV-1 gag (fragment): gag protein from human immunodeficiency virus 1; gag
   1413..1538    -  misc_feature   HIV-1 Ψ: packaging signal of human immunodeficiency virus type 1
   1585..1842    -  LTR            5' LTR (truncated): truncated 5' long terminal repeat (LTR) from HIV-1
   1890..2219    -  CDS            nef (fragment): NEF_HV1BR - Experimental evidence at protein level: Swiss-Prot protein existence level 1. Extracellular Nef protein targets CD4(+) T-lymphocytes for apoptosis by interacting with CXCR4 surface receptors (PubMed:14990729). From Human immunodeficiency virus type 1 group M subtype B (isolate BRU/LAI) (HIV-1).
   2386..2520    -  polyA_signal   SV40 poly(A) signal: SV40 polyadenylation signal
   2568..2672    +  promoter       AmpR promoter: bla
   2673..3533    +  CDS            AmpR: β-lactamase; bla; confers resistance to ampicillin, carbenicillin, and related antibiotics
   3704..4292    +  rep_origin     ori: high-copy-number ColE1/pMB1/pBR322/pUC origin of replication
   4475..4567    +  CDS            lacI (fragment): lac repressor; lacI; The lac repressor binds to the lac operator to inhibit transcription in E. coli. This inhibition can be relieved by adding lactose or isopropyl-β-D-thiogalactopyranoside (IPTG).
   4580..4601    +  protein_bind   CAP binding site: CAP binding activates transcription in the presence of cAMP. E. coli catabolite activator protein
   4616..4646    +  promoter       lac promoter: promoter for the E. coli lac operon
   4650..4672    +  protein_bind   lac operator (fragment): The lac repressor binds to the lac operator to inhibit transcription in E. coli. This inhibition can be relieved by adding lactose or isopropyl-β-D-thiogalactopyranoside (IPTG). lac repressor encoded by lacI
   4822..5079    -  LTR            5' LTR (truncated): truncated 5' long terminal repeat (LTR) from HIV-1
   5127..5645    -  CDS            nef (fragment): NEF_HV1BR - Experimental evidence at protein level: Swiss-Prot protein existence level 1. Extracellular Nef protein targets CD4(+) T-lymphocytes for apoptosis by interacting with CXCR4 surface receptors (PubMed:14990729). From Human immunodeficiency virus type 1 group M subtype B (isolate BRU/LAI) (HIV-1).
   5662..6250    -  misc_feature   WPRE: woodchuck hepatitis virus posttranscriptional regulatory element
   6264..6863    -  CDS            PuroR: puromycin N-acetyltransferase; pac from Streptomyces alboniger; confers resistance to puromycin
   6872..7201    -  promoter       SV40 promoter: SV40 enhancer and early promoter
   7212..7958    -  CDS            Tet-On® 3G: modified rtTA protein that binds tightly to promoters containing the tet operator in the presence of doxycycline
   7977..8487    -  promoter       hPGK promoter: human phosphoglycerate kinase 1 promoter
   8504..8871    +  promoter       TRE3GS promoter: 3rd-generation Tet-responsive promoter that can be activated by binding of Tet-On® 3G, modified to eliminate binding sites for endogenous mammalian transcription factors
   8884..9003    +  CDS            LAMTOR1 (fragment): LTOR1_HUMAN - Also known as C11orf59, PDRO. Experimental evidence at protein level: Swiss-Prot protein existence level 1. As part of the Ragulator complex it is involved in amino acid sensing and activation of mTORC1, a signaling complex promoting cell growth in response to growth factors, energy levels, and amino acids. Activated by amino acids through a mechanism involving the lysosomal V- ATPase, the Ragulator functions as a guanine nucleotide exchange factor activating the small GTPases Rag. Activated Ragulator and Rag GTPases function as a scaffold recruiting mTORC1 to lysosomes where it
   9031..9747    +  CDS            EGFP: EGFP is a basic (constitutively fluorescent) green fluorescent protein published in 1996, derived from Aequorea victoria. It is reported to be a rapidly-maturing weak dimer with moderate acid sensitivity.
   9772..9795    +  CDS            3xFLAG (fragment): three tandem FLAG® epitope tags
   9792..10539   +  CDS            APEX2 (fragment): soybean ascorbate peroxidase, engineered to serve as a monomeric tag for electron microscopy and live-cell proteomics (Lam et al., 2015) more active than the original APEX due to the A134P mutation
  10546..10572   +  CDS            NES: nuclear export signal from the HIV Rev protein (Fischer et al., 1995)
  10759..32      -  polyA_signal   SV40 poly(A) signal (across the origin): SV40 polyadenylation signal
