[The description below was written by a language model from this plasmid's Addgene catalogue record and pLannotate feature annotations shown in this document.]
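Description:
LAMTOR1-APEX2 is a lentiviral transfer plasmid on the pLVX backbone designed for stable, doxycycline-inducible expression of a lysosome-targeted proximity-labelling enzyme in mammalian cells. It is propagated in E. coli through a high-copy ColE1/pUC-type origin with ampicillin selection (AmpR), and the record lists a recombination-reducing strain, as is common for LTR-containing plasmids. The annotated viral elements include two HIV-1 LTR regions (both called by the annotation software as truncated 5' LTRs), the Ψ packaging signal with a gag fragment, the RRE for Rev-dependent nuclear export of the genomic RNA, the cPPT/CTS, and a WPRE to enhance transcript stability and expression.

The payload is an all-in-one Tet-On system. A TRE3GS promoter drives a fusion consisting of a short fragment of human LAMTOR1 (only about 120 nt is annotated, so apparently a targeting portion rather than the full protein), EGFP, a FLAG epitope, the engineered soybean ascorbate peroxidase APEX2 and a Rev-derived nuclear export signal, with an SV40 poly(A) signal annotated downstream on the opposite strand. In the opposite orientation, the hPGK promoter expresses the Tet-On 3G transactivator, which activates TRE3GS in the presence of doxycycline, and an SV40 promoter drives puromycin N-acetyltransferase for selecting transduced cells. LAMTOR1 is a Ragulator component that resides on lysosomes, so the fusion places APEX2 at that compartment, while EGFP and FLAG allow localisation checks and detection. According to the record, the construct serves as a lysosomal spatial reference within a proximity proteomics approach for mapping subcellular proteomes and protein interactions.
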