Addgene plasmid #215556: LAMTOR1-APEX2
Purpose: Stable, inducible expression in lysosome
Depositing lab: Nevan Krogan. Depositing organization: University of California, San Francisco (UCSF). Publication: An automated proximity proteomics pipeline for subcellular proteome and protein interaction mapping. Zhong X, Li Q, Polacco BJ, Patil T, DiBerto JF, Vartak R, Xu J, Marley A, Foussard H, Roth BL, Eckhardt M, Von Zastrow M, Krogan NJ, Huttenhain R. bioRxiv. 2023 Apr 12:2023.04.11.536358. doi: 10.1101/2023.04.11.536358. Preprint. PubMed 37090610.
Backbone
  Vector backbone: pLVX
  Vector type: Lentiviral
Growth in bacteria
  Bacterial resistance: Ampicillin, 100 μg/mL
  Growth temperature: 37°C
  Growth strain: NEB Stable
  Copy number: High Copy
Gene/Insert
  Gene/Insert name: LAMTOR1-EGFP-Flag tag-APEX2-NES
  Species: H. sapiens (human)
  Cloning method: Other
Terms and licenses: Academic/Nonprofit Terms; Industry Terms: Not Available to Industry
Depositor comments: Please visit https://pubmed.ncbi.nlm.nih.gov/37090610/ for bioRxiv preprint.
How to cite: LAMTOR1-APEX2 was a gift from Nevan Krogan (Addgene plasmid # 215556 ; http://n2t.net/addgene:215556 ; RRID:Addgene_215556)
